Addgene plasmid #39666: KHBD00582
Depositing lab: Bart Deplancke. Depositing organization: Swiss Federal Institute of Technology (EPFL). Publication: Automated protein-DNA interaction screening of Drosophila regulatory elements. Korneel Hens, Jean-Daniel Feuz, Alina Isakova, Antonina Lagovitina, Andreas Massouras, Julien Bryois, Patrick Callaerts, Susan E. Celniker, Bart Deplancke. Nat Methods. 2011 Oct 30;8(12):1065-70. 10.1038/nmeth.1763 PubMed 22037703.
Backbone
  Vector backbone: pDONR221
  Backbone manufacturer: Invitrogen
  Backbone size w/o insert (bp): 2536
  Vector type: Gateway DONR vector
Growth in bacteria
  Bacterial resistance: Kanamycin, 50 μg/mL
  Growth temperature: 37°C
  Growth strain: DH5alpha
  Copy number: High Copy
Gene/Insert
  Gene/Insert name: CG5369 (alt name: FBgn0032227)
  Species: D. melanogaster (fly)
  Insert size (bp): 891
  Entrez Gene: CG5369 (a.k.a. Dmel_CG5369)
  Promoter: none
  Cloning method: Gateway Cloning
  Sequencing primers: 5′ M13-F20; 3′ M13R
Terms and licenses: Academic/Nonprofit Terms; Industry Terms: Not Available to Industry
Depositor comments: Please note that the ORFs in this collection were cloned open-ended (without a stop codon). CG5369 has been updated to gene CG34367/ FBgn0085396
How to cite: KHBD00582 was a gift from Bart Deplancke (Addgene plasmid # 39666 ; http://n2t.net/addgene:39666 ; RRID:Addgene_39666)
