[The description below was written by a language model from this plasmid's Addgene catalogue record.]
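Description:
KHBD00582 is a Gateway entry clone built in the pDONR221 backbone (Invitrogen), carrying the open reading frame of the Drosophila melanogaster gene CG5369 (FBgn0032227). The insert is recorded as 891 bp on a backbone of about 2.5 kb once the donor cassette has been replaced. The plasmid is maintained in E. coli as a high-copy vector under kanamycin selection. No feature table accompanies the record, so the exact element layout is not documented here. In general, an insert recombined into a pDONR vector ends up flanked by attL recombination sites, and the M13 forward and reverse priming sites listed for sequencing lie on either side of it.

The record lists no promoter, which is expected for an entry clone: it is not meant to express the gene itself but to serve as a sequence-verified source from which the ORF can be moved by LR recombination into destination vectors that supply promoters, tags or fusion partners. The depositor notes that ORFs in this collection were cloned open-ended, without a stop codon, so the coding sequence can be read through into a C-terminal fusion in a suitable destination vector. It also means that a stop must come from the destination vector. The depositor further notes that the CG5369 annotation has since been updated to gene CG34367 (FBgn0085396), which should be kept in mind when cross-referencing the insert with current fly gene models.

The clone belongs to a Drosophila ORF collection associated with a study on automated screening of protein–DNA interactions at fly regulatory elements. The record does not state the specific downstream destination vectors or assay format.
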