>Addgene plasmid #39666 | KHBD00582 | depositor partial sequence | sequence record 50106 | KHBD00582 sequence 891 bps
ATGAATATAGAAAAAACTATAACCTTTTCAGATCCGAAAATGTCTGGATTGCCCACTGCCAGCATAACCG
AGTGCACGGAGGACAGTAATACGCCAAAGCTGGCGCCGGATAAGCCATTATTGCCGGAAGAATGCGTCTC
TCCGGAGCCCAGTCGCAACCGGGAGCACTGCGATCCGCTGGACACGTCGCTGGTGAACACCAAGCAGCGG
AGATCGCGGACGAACTTCACCCTGGACCAGCTGAACGAGCTGGAGCGACTGTTCGAGGAGACCCACTATC
CAGATGCCTTCATGCGCGAGGAACTGAGTCAGCGACTGGGCCTCAGCGAAGCTAGAGTGCAGGTTTGGTT
TCAAAATAGAAGGGCGAAATGTAGAAAGCACGAAAACCAAATGCACAAAGGATTCCTCGTGGGCAGCCGG
AGTCCGCCGATTGCCACTCCGCTGGAACCATGTCGTGTGGCTCCCTACGTCAGCCTGGCCGCCCTTCGCA
GCTCATCCGTTCCATCCCATCCTGCCGCAGCGACCAGCTCGAATCCCCAGGCACCCGGTGTCTCCGGAAC
CAGCAGTTCCGGCAAGGTGGTCACCGTGGACTCACCACATAATCACAATCCGGCGATATCGCGCTCGGCT
ATCAAACAGTTTTCCAGCACCGTGGCAGCAGCCGCCGCCTTTTCCGCTTTCGATCCGGCCATTATTTCGG
TGGCAGCTCATCAGTACGCAGCTGCTATAACTAATGGAACCGTGCCGGCTGGATTGTTTTCTGTGCCCCA
GTACTCCATAAATCTGGCCGCCTTCGCCGCCGCCCACAGCAAGAGCTCTTCGATAGCCGATCTCCGGATG
AAGGCCAAGAAGCACTCGGAATCGTTGGGTCTGCAGGCGGACATGGTGCTC
