>Addgene plasmid #39666 | KHBD00582 | addgene partial sequence | sequence record 52908 | M13-F20 5'-TGTAAAACGACGGCCAGT-3'
GATTTTATTTTGACTGATAGTGACCTGTTCGTTGCAACAAATTGATGAGCAATGCTTTTTTATAATGCCA
ACTTTGTACAAAAAAGTTGGCACCATGAATATAGAAAAAACTATAACCTTTTCAGATCCGAAAATGTCTG
GATTGCCCACTGCCAGCATAACCGAGTGCACGGAGGACAGTAATACGCCAAAGCTGGCGCCGGATAAGCC
ATTATTGCCGGAAGAATGCGTCTCTCCGGAGCCCAGTCGCAACCGGGAGCACTGCGATCCGCTGGACACG
TCGCTGGTGAACACCAAGCAGCGGAGATCGCGGACGAACTTCACCCTGGACCAGCTGAACGAGCTGGAGC
GACTGTTCGAGGAGACCCACTATCCAGATGCCTTCATGCGCGAGGAACTGAGTCAGCGACTGGGCCTCAG
CGAAGCTAGAGTGCAGGTTTGGTTTCAAAATAGAAGGGCGAAATGTAGAAAGCACGAAAACCAAATGCAC
AAAGGATTCCTCGTGGGCAGCCGGAGTCCGCCGATTGCCACTCCGCTGGAACCATGTCGTGTGGCTCCCT
ACGTCAGCCTGGCCGCCCTTCGCAGCTCATCCGTTCCATCCCATCCTGCCGCAGCGACCAGCTCGAATCC
CCAGGCACCCGGTGTCTCCGGAACCAGCAGTTCCGGCAAGGTGGTCACCGTGGACTCACCACATAATCAC
AATCCGGCGATATCGCGCTCGGCTATCAAACAGTTTTCCAGCACCGTGGCAGCAGCCGCCGCCTTTTCCG
CTTTCGATCCGGCCATTATTTCGGTGGCAGCTCATCAGTACGCAGCTGCTATA
